Addgene plasmid #100142: p7052 pHAGE-P-CMVt-N-HA-GAW-AURKB
Purpose: Expreses AURKB
Depositing lab: Peter Howley. Depositing organization: Harvard Medical School. Publication: Proteomic analysis and identification of cellular interactors of the giant ubiquitin ligase HERC2. Galligan JT, Martinez-Noel G, Arndt V, Hayes S, Chittenden TW, Harper JW, Howley PM. J Proteome Res. 2015 Feb 6;14(2):953-66. doi: 10.1021/pr501005v. Epub 2014 Dec 15. PubMed 25476789.
Backbone
  Vector backbone: PHAGE-P-CMVt-N-HA-GAW
  Backbone size w/o insert (bp): 7800
  Total vector size (bp): 9600
  Vector type: Mammalian Expression, Lentiviral
  Selectable markers: Puromycin
Growth in bacteria
  Bacterial resistance: Ampicillin, 100 μg/mL
  Growth temperature: 37°C
  Growth strain: NEB Stable
  Copy number: Unknown
Gene/Insert
  Gene/Insert name: AURKB
  Species: H. sapiens (human)
  Insert size (bp): 1800
  Entrez Gene: AURKB (a.k.a. AIK2, AIM-1, AIM1, ARK-2, ARK2, AurB, IPL1, PPP1R48, STK-1, STK12, STK5, aurkb-sv1, aurkb-sv2)
  Promoter: CMV
  Tag / fusion protein: HA (N terminal on backbone)
  Cloning method: Gateway Cloning
  Sequencing primers: 5′ M13F
Terms and licenses: Academic/Nonprofit Terms; Industry Terms: Not Available to Industry
How to cite: p7052 pHAGE-P-CMVt-N-HA-GAW-AURKB was a gift from Peter Howley (Addgene plasmid # 100142 ; http://n2t.net/addgene:100142 ; RRID:Addgene_100142)
