[The description below was written by a language model from this plasmid's Addgene catalogue record and pLannotate feature annotations shown in this document.]
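Description:
p7052 pHAGE-P-CMVt-N-HA-GAW-AURKB is an HIV-1-derived lentiviral expression plasmid built on the pHAGE-P-CMVt-N-HA-GAW Gateway destination backbone and carrying human AURKB, the Aurora B serine/threonine kinase of the chromosomal passenger complex. It is propagated in E. coli through a high-copy ColE1/pUC-type origin with ampicillin resistance (β-lactamase). The viral portion contains a truncated 5' LTR, the Ψ packaging signal with a short gag fragment, the Rev response element, the cPPT/CTS element, WPRE, and a self-inactivating ΔU3 3' LTR. This arrangement allows the region between the LTRs to be packaged and integrated when helper functions are supplied in trans, while disabling LTR-driven transcription after integration.

The expression cassette uses the CMV enhancer and promoter followed by tet operator sequences, which the annotation picks up as PLtetO-1 and TRE3GV fragments. This matches the "CMVt" designation and suggests a promoter that could be repressed in cells expressing the Tet repressor, although the record does not describe regulated use. Downstream lies an N-terminal HA epitope supplied by the backbone, then the AURKB coding sequence flanked by attB1 and attB2 sites left by Gateway recombination. A separate mouse PGK promoter drives puromycin N-acetyltransferase for selecting transduced or transfected mammalian cells.

The catalogue lists a total size of about 9.6 kb and an insert of 1.8 kb, whereas the sequenced record is 8,846 nt and the annotated AURKB coding region is roughly 1 kb, so the listed sizes appear approximate. The stated purpose is AURKB expression, and the associated publication is a proteomic study of cellular interactors of the ubiquitin ligase HERC2, a context in which an HA-tagged protein would suit affinity purification and detection.
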