Features (pLannotate 1.2.2; 31 found; start..end, strand, type, name):
     25..613     +  rep_origin     ori: high-copy-number ColE1/pMB1/pBR322/pUC origin of replication
    796..850     +  CDS            lacI (fragment): lac repressor; lacI; The lac repressor binds to the lac operator to inhibit transcription in E. coli. This inhibition can be relieved by adding lactose or isopropyl-β-D-thiogalactopyranoside (IPTG).
    856..949     +  rep_origin     SV40 ori (fragment): SV40 origin of replication
    974..1011    +  CDS            lacI (fragment): lac repressor; lacI; The lac repressor binds to the lac operator to inhibit transcription in E. coli. This inhibition can be relieved by adding lactose or isopropyl-β-D-thiogalactopyranoside (IPTG).
   1024..1045    +  protein_bind   CAP binding site: CAP binding activates transcription in the presence of cAMP. E. coli catabolite activator protein
   1060..1090    +  promoter       lac promoter: promoter for the E. coli lac operon
   1098..1114    +  protein_bind   lac operator: The lac repressor binds to the lac operator to inhibit transcription in E. coli. This inhibition can be relieved by adding lactose or isopropyl-β-D-thiogalactopyranoside (IPTG). lac repressor encoded by lacI
   1148..1231    +  polyA_signal   SV40 poly(A) signal (fragment): SV40 polyadenylation signal
   1398..1727    +  CDS            nef (fragment): NEF_HV1BR - Experimental evidence at protein level: Swiss-Prot protein existence level 1. Extracellular Nef protein targets CD4(+) T-lymphocytes for apoptosis by interacting with CXCR4 surface receptors (PubMed:14990729). From Human immunodeficiency virus type 1 group M subtype B (isolate BRU/LAI) (HIV-1).
   1775..2032    +  LTR            5' LTR (truncated): truncated 5' long terminal repeat (LTR) from HIV-1
   2079..2204    +  misc_feature   HIV-1 Ψ: packaging signal of human immunodeficiency virus type 1
   2188..2526    +  CDS            HIV-1 gag (fragment): gag protein from human immunodeficiency virus 1; gag
   2701..2934    +  misc_feature   RRE: The Rev response element (RRE) of HIV-1 allows for Rev-dependent mRNA export from the nucleus to the cytoplasm.
   3311..3411    +  CDS            Rev (fragment): human immunodeficiency virus 1 (HIV-1) Rev protein; rev; enhances nuclear export of unspliced and incompletely spliced viral mRNAs
   3456..3573    +  misc_feature   cPPT/CTS: central polypurine tract and central termination sequence of HIV-1
   3625..3928    +  enhancer       CMV enhancer: human cytomegalovirus immediate early enhancer
   3929..4132    +  promoter       CMV promoter: human cytomegalovirus (CMV) immediate early promoter
   4134..4153    +  promoter       PLtetO-1 promoter (fragment): modified phage lambda PL promoter with tet operator sites (Lutz and Bujard, 1997)
   4155..4174    +  promoter       PLtetO-1 promoter (fragment): modified phage lambda PL promoter with tet operator sites (Lutz and Bujard, 1997)
   4182..4215    +  promoter       TRE3GV promoter (fragment): 3rd-generation Tet-responsive promoter that can be activated by binding of Tet-On® 3G, optimized for retroviral and lentiviral vectors
   4306..4332    +  CDS            3xHA (fragment): three tandem HA epitope tags
   4349..4366    +  protein_bind   attB1 (fragment): mutant version of attB; core recombination site for the Gateway® BP reaction BP Clonase™
   4372..5403    +  CDS            AURKB: AURKB_HUMAN - Also known as AIK2, AIM1, AIRK2, ARK2, STK1, STK12, STK5. Experimental evidence at protein level: Swiss-Prot protein existence level 1. Serine/threonine-protein kinase component of the chromosomal passenger complex (CPC), a complex that acts as a key regulator of mitosis. The CPC complex has essential functions at the centromere in ensuring correct chromosome alignment and segregation and is required for chromatin-induced microtubule stabilization and spindle assembly. Involved in the bipolar attachment of spindle microtubules to kinetochores and is a key regulator for the onset
   5406..5429    -  protein_bind   attB2: mutant version of attB; recombination site for the Gateway® BP reaction BP Clonase™
   5448..5947    +  promoter       PGK promoter: mouse phosphoglycerate kinase 1 promoter
   5968..6567    +  CDS            PuroR: puromycin N-acetyltransferase; pac from Streptomyces alboniger; confers resistance to puromycin
   6634..7222    +  misc_feature   WPRE: woodchuck hepatitis virus posttranscriptional regulatory element
   7230..7295    +  CDS            nef (fragment): NEF_HV1Z2 - Experimental evidence at protein level: Swiss-Prot protein existence level 1. Extracellular Nef protein targets CD4(+) T-lymphocytes for apoptosis by interacting with CXCR4 surface receptors. From Human immunodeficiency virus type 1 group M subtype D (isolate Z2/CDC-Z34) (HIV-1).
   7297..7530    +  LTR            3' LTR (ΔU3): self-inactivating 3' long terminal repeat (LTR) from HIV-1
   7735..7839    +  promoter       AmpR promoter: bla
   7840..8700    +  CDS            AmpR: β-lactamase; bla; confers resistance to ampicillin, carbenicillin, and related antibiotics
>Addgene plasmid #100142 | p7052 pHAGE-P-CMVt-N-HA-GAW-AURKB | addgene full sequence | sequence record 194458 | Addgene NGS Result
CGTAGAAAAGATCAAAGGATCTTCTTGAGATCCTTTTTTTCTGCGCGTAATCTGCTGCTTGCAAACAAAA
AAACCACCGCTACCAGCGGTGGTTTGTTTGCCGGATCAAGAGCTACCAACTCTTTTTCCGAAGGTAACTG
GCTTCAGCAGAGCGCAGATACCAAATACTGTTCTTCTAGTGTAGCCGTAGTTAGGCCACCACTTCAAGAA
CTCTGTAGCACCGCCTACATACCTCGCTCTGCTAATCCTGTTACCAGTGGCTGCTGCCAGTGGCGATAAG
TCGTGTCTTACCGGGTTGGACTCAAGACGATAGTTACCGGATAAGGCGCAGCGGTCGGGCTGAACGGGGG
GTTCGTGCACACAGCCCAGCTTGGAGCGAACGACCTACACCGAACTGAGATACCTACAGCGTGAGCTATG
AGAAAGCGCCACGCTTCCCGAAGGGAGAAAGGCGGACAGGTATCCGGTAAGCGGCAGGGTCGGAACAGGA
GAGCGCACGAGGGAGCTTCCAGGGGGAAACGCCTGGTATCTTTATAGTCCTGTCGGGTTTCGCCACCTCT
GACTTGAGCGTCGATTTTTGTGATGCTCGTCAGGGGGGCGGAGCCTATGGAAAAACGCCAGCAACGCGGC
CTTTTTACGGTTCCTGGCCTTTTGCTGGCCTTTTGCTCACATGTTCTTTCCTGCGTTATCCCCTGATTCT
GTGGATAACCGTATTACCGCCTTTGAGTGAGCTGATACCGCTCGCCGCAGCCGAACGACCGAGCGCAGCG
AGTCAGTGAGCGAGGAAGCGGAAGAGCGCCCAATACGCAAACCGCCTCTCCCCGCGCGTTGGCCGATTCA
TTAATGCAGCAAGCTCATGGCTGACTAATTTTTTTTATTTATGCAGAGGCCGAGGCCGCCTCGGCCTCTG
AGCTATTCCAGAAGTAGTGAGGAGGCTTTTTTGGAGGCCTAGGCTTTTGCAAAAAGCTCCCCGTGGCACG
ACAGGTTTCCCGACTGGAAAGCGGGCAGTGAGCGCAACGCAATTAATGTGAGTTAGCTCACTCATTAGGC
ACCCCAGGCTTTACACTTTATGCTTCCGGCTCGTATGTTGTGTGGAATTGTGAGCGGATAACAATTTCAC
ACAGGAAACAGCTATGACATGATTACGAATTTCACAAATAAAGCATTTTTTTCACTGCATTCTAGTTGTG
GTTTGTCCAAACTCATCAATGTATCTTATCATGTCTGGATCAACTGGATAACTCAAGCTAACCAAAATCA
TCCCAAACTTCCCACCCCATACCCTATTACCACTGCCAATTACCTGTGGTTTCATTTACTCTAAACCTGT
GATTCCTCTGAATTATTTTCATTTTAAAGAAATTGTATTTGTTAAATATGTACTACAAACTTAGTAGTTG
GAAGGGCTAATTCACTCCCAAAGAAGACAAGATATCCTTGATCTGTGGATCTACCACACACAAGGCTACT
TCCCTGATTAGCAGAACTACACACCAGGGCCAGGGGTCAGATATCCACTGACCTTTGGATGGTGCTACAA
GCTAGTACCAGTTGAGCCAGATAAGGTAGAAGAGGCCAATAAAGGAGAGAACACCAGCTTGTTACACCCT
GTGAGCCTGCATGGGATGGATGACCCGGAGAGAGAAGTGTTAGAGTGGAGGTTTGACAGCCGCCTAGCAT
TTCATCACGTGGCCCGAGAGCTGCATCCGGAGTACTTCAAGAACTGCTGATATCGAGCTTGCTACAAGGG
ACTTTCCGCTGGGGACTTTCCAGGGAGGCGTGGCCTGGGCGGGACTGGGGAGTGGCGAGCCCTCAGATCC
TGCATATAAGCAGCTGCTTTTTGCCTGTACTGGGTCTCTCTGGTTAGACCAGATCTGAGCCTGGGAGCTC
TCTGGCTAACTAGGGAACCCACTGCTTAAGCCTCAATAAAGCTTGCCTTGAGTGCTTCAAGTAGTGTGTG
CCCGTCTGTTGTGTGACTCTGGTAACTAGAGATCCCTCAGACCCTTTTAGTCAGTGTGGAAAATCTCTAG
CAGTGGCGCCCGAACAGGGACTTGAAAGCGAAAGGGAAACCAGAGGAGCTCTCTCGACGCAGGACTCGGC
TTGCTGAAGCGCGCACGGCAAGAGGCGAGGGGCGGCGACTGGTGAGTACGCCAAAAATTTTGACTAGCGG
AGGCTAGAAGGAGAGAGATGGGTGCGAGAGCGTCAGTATTAAGCGGGGGAGAATTAGATCGCGATGGGAA
AAAATTCGGTTAAGGCCAGGGGGAAAGAAAAAATATAAATTAAAACATATAGTATGGGCAAGCAGGGAGC
TAGAACGATTCGCAGTTAATCCTGGCCTGTTAGAAACATCAGAAGGCTGTAGACAAATACTGGGACAGCT
ACAACCATCCCTTCAGACAGGATCAGAAGAACTTAGATCATTATATAATACAGTAGCAACCCTCTATTGT
GTGCATCAAAGGATAGAGATAAAAGACACCAAGGAAGCTTTAGACAAGATAGAGGAAGAGCAAAACAAAA
GTAAGACCACCGCACAGCAAGCGGCCGGCCGCTGATCTTCAGACCTGGAGGAGGAGATATGAGGGACAAT
TGGAGAAGTGAATTATATAAATATAAAGTAGTAAAAATTGAACCATTAGGAGTAGCACCCACCAAGGCAA
AGAGAAGAGTGGTGCAGAGAGAAAAAAGAGCAGTGGGAATAGGAGCTTTGTTCCTTGGGTTCTTGGGAGC
AGCAGGAAGCACTATGGGCGCAGCGTCAATGACGCTGACGGTACAGGCCAGACAATTATTGTCTGGTATA
GTGCAGCAGCAGAACAATTTGCTGAGGGCTATTGAGGCGCAACAGCATCTGTTGCAACTCACAGTCTGGG
GCATCAAGCAGCTCCAGGCAAGAATCCTGGCTGTGGAAAGATACCTAAAGGATCAACAGCTCCTGGGGAT
TTGGGGTTGCTCTGGAAAACTCATTTGCACCACTGCTGTGCCTTGGAATGCTAGTTGGAGTAATAAATCT
CTGGAACAGATTTGGAATCACACGACCTGGATGGAGTGGGACAGAGAAATTAACAATTACACAAGCTTAA
TACACTCCTTAATTGAAGAATCGCAAAACCAGCAAGAAAAGAATGAACAAGAATTATTGGAATTAGATAA
ATGGGCAAGTTTGTGGAATTGGTTTAACATAACAAATTGGCTGTGGTATATAAAATTATTCATAATGATA
GTAGGAGGCTTGGTAGGTTTAAGAATAGTTTTTGCTGTACTTTCTATAGTGAATAGAGTTAGGCAGGGAT
ATTCACCATTATCGTTTCAGACCCACCTCCCAACCCCGAGGGGACCCGACAGGCCCGAAGGAATAGAAGA
AGAAGGTGGAGAGAGAGACAGAGACAGATCCATTCGATTAGTGAACGGATCTCGACGGTATCGCCGAATT
CACAAATGGCAGTATTCATCCACAATTTTAAAAGAAAAGGGGGGATTGGGGGGTACAGTGCAGGGGAAAG
AATAGTAGACATAATAGCAACAGACATACAAACTAAAGAATTACAAAAACAAATTACAAAAATTCAAAAT
TTTCGGGTTTATTACAGGGACAGCAGAGATCCAGTTTGGACTAGTGGAGTTCCGCGTTACATAACTTACG
GTAAATGGCCCGCCTGGCTGACCGCCCAACGACCCCCGCCCATTGACGTCAATAATGACGTATGTTCCCA
TAGTAACGCCAATAGGGACTTTCCATTGACGTCAATGGGTGGAGTATTTACGGTAAACTGCCCACTTGGC
AGTACATCAAGTGTATCATATGCCAAGTACGCCCCCTATTGACGTCAATGACGGTAAATGGCCCGCCTGG
CATTATGCCCAGTACATGACCTTATGGGACTTTCCTACTTGGCAGTACATCTACGTATTAGTCATCGCTA
TTACCATGGTGATGCGGTTTTGGCAGTACATCAATGGGCGTGGATAGCGGTTTGACTCACGGGGATTTCC
AAGTCTCCACCCCATTGACGTCAATGGGAGTTTGTTTTGGCACCAAAATCAACGGGACTTTCCAAAATGT
CGTAACAACTCCGCCCCATTGACGCAAATGGGCGGTAGGCGTGTACGGTGGGAGGTCTATATAAGCAGAG
CTCTCCCTATCAGTGATAGAGATCTCCCTATCAGTGATAGAGATCGTCGACGAGCTCGTTTAGTGAACCG
TCAGATCGCCTGGAGACGCCATCCACGCTGTTTTGACCTCCATAGAAGACACCGGGACCGATCCAGCCTC
CGGACTCTAGCGTTTAAACGCTAGCCACCATGGCGTACCCATACGATGTTCCAGATTACGCTGCTCGAGG
TTATCAAACAAGTTTGTACAAAAAAGTTGGCATGGCCCAGAAGGAGAACTCCTACCCCTGGCCCTACGGC
CGACAGACGGCTCCATCTGGCCTGAGCACCCTGCCCCAGCGAGTCCTCCGGAAAGAGCCTGTCACCCCAT
CTGCACTTGTCCTCATGAGCCGCTCCAATGTCCAGCCCACAGCTGCCCCTGGCCAGAAGGTGATGGAGAA
TAGCAGTGGGACACCCGACATCTTAACGCGGCACTTCACAATTGATGACTTTGAGATTGGGCGTCCTCTG
GGCAAAGGCAAGTTTGGAAACGTGTACTTGGCTCGGGAGAAGAAAAGCCATTTCATCGTGGCGCTCAAGG
TCCTCTTCAAGTCCCAGATAGAGAAGGAGGGCGTGGAGCATCAGCTGCGCAGAGAGATCGAAATCCAGGC
CCACCTGCACCATCCCAACATCCTGCGTCTCTACAACTATTTTTATGACCGGAGGAGGATCTACTTGATT
CTAGAGTATGCCCCCCGCGGGGAGCTCTACAAGGAGCTGCAGAAGAGCTGCACATTTGACGAGCAGCGAA
CAGCCACGATCATGGAGGAGTTGGCAGATGCTCTAATGTACTGCCATGGGAAGAAGGTGATTCACAGAGA
CATAAAGCCAGAAAATCTGCTCTTAGGGCTCAAGGGAGAGCTGAAGATTGCTGACTTCGGCTGGTCTGTG
CATGCGCCCTCCCTGAGGAGGAAGACAATGTGTGGCACCCTGGACTACCTGCCCCCAGAGATGATTGAGG
GGCGCATGCACAATGAGAAGGTGGATCTGTGGTGCATTGGAGTGCTTTGCTATGAGCTGCTGGTGGGGAA
CCCACCCTTTGAGAGTGCATCACACAACGAGACCTATCGCCGCATCGTCAAGGTGGACCTAAAGTTCCCC
GCTTCCGTGCCCATGGGAGCCCAGGACCTCATCTCCAAACTGCTCAGGCATAACCCCTCGGAACGGCTGC
CCCTGGCCCAGGTCTCAGCCCACCCTTGGGTCCGGGCCAACTCTCGGAGGGTGCTGCCTCCCTCTGCCCT
TCAATCTGTCGCCTGCCCAACTTTCTTGTACAAAGTGGTTCGATAACGAATTCTACCGGGTAGGGGAGGC
GCTTTTCCCAAGGCAGTCTGGAGCATGCGCTTTAGCAGCCCCGCTGGGCACTTGGCGCTACACAAGTGGC
CTCTGGCCTCGCACACATTCCACATCCACCGGTAGGCGCCAACCGGCTCCGTTCTTTGGTGGCCCCTTCG
CGCCACCTTCTACTCCTCCCCTAGTCAGGAAGTTCCCCCCCGCCCCGCAGCTCGCGTCGTGCAGGACGTG
ACAAATGGAAGTAGCACGTCTCACTAGTCTCGTGCAGATGGACAGCACCGCTGAGCAATGGAAGCGGGTA
GGCCTTTGGGGCAGCGGCCAATAGCAGCTTTGCTCCTTCGCTTTCTGGGCTCAGAGGCTGGGAAGGGGTG
GGTCCGGGGGCGGGCTCAGGGGCGGGCTCAGGGGCGGGGCGGGCGCCCGAAGGTCCTCCGGAGGCCCGGC
ATTCTGCACGCTTCAAAAGCGCACGTCTGCCGCGCTGTTCTCCTCTTCCTCATCTCCGGGCCTTTCGACC
TGCAGCCCAAGCTTACCATGACCGAGTACAAGCCCACGGTGCGCCTCGCCACCCGCGACGACGTCCCCAG
GGCCGTACGCACCCTCGCCGCCGCGTTCGCCGACTACCCCGCCACGCGCCACACCGTCGATCCGGACCGC
CACATCGAGCGGGTCACCGAGCTGCAAGAACTCTTCCTCACGCGCGTCGGGCTCGACATCGGCAAGGTGT
GGGTCGCGGACGACGGCGCCGCGGTGGCGGTCTGGACCACGCCGGAGAGCGTCGAAGCGGGGGCGGTGTT
CGCCGAGATCGGCCCGCGCATGGCCGAGTTGAGCGGTTCCCGGCTGGCCGCGCAGCAACAGATGGAAGGC
CTCCTGGCGCCGCACCGGCCCAAGGAGCCCGCGTGGTTCCTGGCCACCGTCGGCGTCTCGCCCGACCACC
AGGGCAAGGGTCTGGGCAGCGCCGTCGTGCTCCCCGGAGTGGAGGCGGCCGAGCGCGCCGGGGTGCCCGC
CTTCCTGGAGACCTCCGCGCCCCGCAACCTCCCCTTCTACGAGCGGCTCGGCTTCACCGTCACCGCCGAC
GTCGAGGTGCCCGAAGGACCGCGCACCTGGTGCATGACCCGCAAGCCCGGTGCCTGACGCCCGCCCCACG
ACCCGCAGCGCCCGACCGAAAGGAGCGCACGACCCCATGCATCGATAGATCCTAATCAACCTCTGGATTA
CAAAATTTGTGAAAGATTGACTGGTATTCTTAACTATGTTGCTCCTTTTACGCTATGTGGATACGCTGCT
TTAATGCCTTTGTATCATGCTATTGCTTCCCGTATGGCTTTCATTTTCTCCTCCTTGTATAAATCCTGGT
TGCTGTCTCTTTATGAGGAGTTGTGGCCCGTTGTCAGGCAACGTGGCGTGGTGTGCACTGTGTTTGCTGA
CGCAACCCCCACTGGTTGGGGCATTGCCACCACCTGTCAGCTCCTTTCCGGGACTTTCGCTTTCCCCCTC
CCTATTGCCACGGCGGAACTCATCGCCGCCTGCCTTGCCCGCTGCTGGACAGGGGCTCGGCTGTTGGGCA
CTGACAATTCCGTGGTGTTGTCGGGGAAATCATCGTCCTTTCCTTGGCTGCTCGCCTGTGTTGCCACCTG
GATTCTGCGCGGGACGTCCTTCTGCTACGTCCCTTCGGCCCTCAATCCAGCGGACCTTCCTTCCCGCGGC
CTGCTGCCGGCTCTGCGGCCTCTTCCGCGTCTTCGCCTTCGCCCTCAGACGAGTCGGATCTCCCTTTGGG
CCGCCTCCCCGCCTGAGATCCTTTAAGACCAATGACTTACAAGGCAGCTGTAGATCTTAGCCACTTTTTA
AAAGAAAAGGGGGGACTGGAAGGGCTAATTCACTCCCAACGAAGACAAGATCTGCTTTTTGCTTGTACTG
GGTCTCTCTGGTTAGACCAGATCTGAGCCTGGGAGCTCTCTGGCTAACTAGGGAACCCACTGCTTAAGCC
TCAATAAAGCTTGCCTTGAGTGCTTCAAGTAGTGTGTGCCCGTCTGTTGTGTGACTCTGGTAACTAGAGA
TCCCTCAGACCCTTTTAGTCAGTGTGGAAAATCTCTAGCAGTAGTAGTTCATGTCATCTTATTATTCAGT
ATTTATAACTTGCAAAGAAATGAATATCAGAGAGTGAGAGGCCCGGGTTAATTAAGGAAAGGGCTAGATC
ATTCTTGAAGACGAAAGGGCCTCGTGATACGCCTATTTTTATAGGTTAATGTCATGATAATAATGGTTTC
TTAGACGTCAGGTGGCACTTTTCGGGGAAATGTGCGCGGAACCCCTATTTGTTTATTTTTCTAAATACAT
TCAAATATGTATCCGCTCATGAGACAATAACCCTGATAAATGCTTCAATAATATTGAAAAAGGAAGAGTA
TGAGTATTCAACATTTCCGTGTCGCCCTTATTCCCTTTTTTGCGGCATTTTGCCTTCCTGTTTTTGCTCA
CCCAGAAACGCTGGTGAAAGTAAAAGATGCTGAAGATCAGTTGGGTGCACGAGTGGGTTACATCGAACTG
GATCTCAACAGCGGTAAGATCCTTGAGAGTTTTCGCCCCGAAGAACGTTTTCCAATGATGAGCACTTTTA
AAGTTCTGCTATGTGGCGCGGTATTATCCCGTGTTGACGCCGGGCAAGAGCAACTCGGTCGCCGCATACA
CTATTCTCAGAATGACTTGGTTGAGTACTCACCAGTCACAGAAAAGCATCTTACGGATGGCATGACAGTA
AGAGAATTATGCAGTGCTGCCATAACCATGAGTGATAACACTGCGGCCAACTTACTTCTGACAACGATCG
GAGGACCGAAGGAGCTAACCGCTTTTTTGCACAACATGGGGGATCATGTAACTCGCCTTGATCGTTGGGA
ACCGGAGCTGAATGAAGCCATACCAAACGACGAGCGTGACACCACGATGCCTGTAGCAATGGCAACAACG
TTGCGCAAACTATTAACTGGCGAACTACTTACTCTAGCTTCCCGGCAACAATTAATAGACTGGATGGAGG
CGGATAAAGTTGCAGGACCACTTCTGCGCTCGGCCCTTCCGGCTGGCTGGTTTATTGCTGATAAATCTGG
AGCCGGTGAGCGTGGGTCTCGCGGTATCATTGCAGCACTGGGGCCAGATGGTAAGCCCTCCCGTATCGTA
GTTATCTACACGACGGGGAGTCAGGCAACTATGGATGAACGAAATAGACAGATCGCTGAGATAGGTGCCT
CACTGATTAAGCATTGGTAACTGTCAGACCAAGTTTACTCATATATACTTTAGATTGATTTAAAACTTCA
TTTTTAATTTAAAAGGATCTAGGTGAAGATCCTTTTTGATAATCTCATGACCAAAATCCCTTAACGTGAG
TTTTCGTTCCACTGAGCGTCAGACCC
